>Addgene plasmid #240672 | pG20_TEV_mCherry_FG | addgene full sequence | sequence record 484958 | Addgene NGS Result
AGCTCTCATCAACCGTGGCTCCCTCACTTTCTGGCTGGATGATGGGGCGATTCAGGCGATCCCCATCCAA
CAGCCCGCCGTCGAGCGGGCTTTTTTATCCCCGGAAGCCTGTGGATAGAGGGTAGTTATCCACGTGAAAC
CGCTAATGCCCCGCAAAGCCTTGATTCACGGGGCTTTCCGGCCCGCTCCAAAAACTATCCACGTGAAATC
GCTAATCAGGGTACGTGAAATCGCTAATCGGAGTACGTGAAATCGCTAATAAGGTCACGTGAAATCGCTA
ATCAAAAAGGCACGTGAGAACGCTAATAGCCCTTTCAGATCAACAGCTTGCAAACACCCCTCGCTCCGGC
AAGTAGTTACAGCAAGTAGTATGTTCAATTAGCTTTTCAATTATGAATATATATATCAATTATTGGTCGC
CCTTGGCTTGTGGACAATGCGCTACGCGCACCGGCTCCGCCCGTGGACAACCGCAAGCGGTTGCCCACCG
TCGAGCGCCTTTGCCCACAACCCGGCGGCCGGCCGCAACAGATCGTTTTATAAATTTTTTTTTTTGAAAA
AGAAAAAGCCCGAAAGGCGGCAACCTCTCGGGCTTCTGGATTTCCGATCCCCGGAATTAGATCTTGGCAG
GATATATTGTGGTGTAACGTTATCACTAAATGGAGCAACCTACTGTTTTTGAAGTTTGGGTTGCCATGTA
ATCACTTGCAATAAATATATGTACTAATGACTGCATCGGCTTGCGTGTCTAAATTTGTAGCTTATTGAAA
ACTTTTTGTGGTTAAAGACGAATCCAGTTAACTAACATAAGTTTAACAAAACAAGACCTTTTCCATATAT
AGACCACCGTTACCAACTTACAAAGAAGCCAAATAAAGTACAACACAACACTTGCAAGTTACAAAAAGAG
AGGAAAAAAAACATGGTACCATTTGACAACATATAGAAACACACATAAACATTACTTATAACAAAAAGAT
TCAAACTCGGCTTTTATTATCTCCCCCTGATCAAATTCTAAACACTTTATTCCTCATAAACTAACTCCCC
GACATTGGAGTTATTGGACTATGACGATGACATCAGTGGGGTAAGCTCACTTGTACAGCTCGTCCATGCC
GAGAGTGATCCCGGCGGCGGTCACGAACTCCAGCAGGACCATGTGATCGCGCTTCTCGTTGGGGTCTTTG
CTCAGGGCGGACTGGGTGCTCAGGTAGTGGTTGTCGGGCAGCAGCACGGGGCCGTCGCCGATGGGGGTGT
TCTGCTGGTAGTGGTCGGCGAGCTGCACGCTGCCGTCCTCGATGTTGTGGCGGATCTTGAAGTTCACCTT
GATGCCGTTCTTCTGCTTGTCGGCCATGATATAGACGTTGTGGCTGTTGTAGTTGTACTCCAGCTTGTGC
CCCAGGATGTTGCCGTCCTCCTTGAAGTCGATGCCCTTCAGCTCGATGCGGTTCACCAGGGTGTCGCCCT
CGAACTTCACCTCGGCGCGGGTCTTGTAGTTGCCGTCGTCCTTGAAGAAGATGGTGCGCTCCTGGACGTA
GCCTTCGGGCATGGCGGACTTGAAGAAGTCGTGCTGCTTCATGTGGTCGGGGTAGCGGCTGAAGCACTGC
ACGCCGTAGGTCAGGGTGGTCACGAGGGTGGGCCAGGGCACGGGCAGCTTGCCGGTGGTGCAGATGAACT
TCAGGGTCAGCTTGCCGTAGGTGGCATCGCCCTCGCCCTCGCCGGACACGCTGAACTTGTGGCCGTTTAC
GTCGCCGTCCAGCTCGACCAGGATGGGCACCACCCCGGTGAACAGCTCCTCGCCCTTGCTCACCATAGTA
GTGTGCTGGCCACCACGAGTACGGTCACGGTCATGTTCCCCACCAGTATGTTGCTGTCCGTAGTACTGAG
CTCTGTCTTTCAGATCCTGAGCTTTGCTTCCCAACTTCATCCTTGCACTGTCCAACTTGTCTGATCCCTG
TGGGTGCTCTCCCGTTGCGTACCTATTCACAATCAATAGGTATCATACCAAGCATTTTACCTATATAGAT
GATATACACAGACACATTCAAGCTAGCTAGGTCAAATTTCGTATTTAGTTAACCAAATGTTCCCTAGAAT
TTGCAATTTCTTATTGTTACATTTGTTATTCGACCAAAAAAATTGATCCAAAGCTACTGGCTCAACACAT
GCATGCACATATTGCACAAAATTATGAAGTAAGATGATAAATGTGTGCTTACTTGTAAATCCAAGAGAAA
ACGGTTATAGCGGCAATGCCAAACCCTCCAGAGGAAAGAAAACCGGTGATGAGGAGTGCAACTGTGATGA
GAGCCGGGACAAGGATTGGGCTGAAGATAACGAGCAGAGGTGTTGCAACAGTCAAAGCTATGACAGTTCC
AACAAGGGTAAGGCTGGAGAGAACAAGGAGGGAACCACCAGCTGTGACAGCAGTTGCAGCTTTAGCAATC
TGCCTAGACTTGGAGTAGTCAGATCCTCGTCCGGACATCTGGTACTGGTCACGATCTCGGCCCATCATCG
GGTACTGATCTCTGCCGATGATATCGTGATGGGTTCCTCTAGCTGTATCCGCCATTTTTTTGTTCTTGTT
TACTAGAGAGAATGAGATTTTGAATGAGAGATTGATCAAAAAGATGTGTATATATTTTGGAAGAGGTAGG
AGTGTTTGTTAGATATATTAAGAAAGGAGACGAGAAGTCACGTGTCAATGGAGACATCATGCAATTGTAG
GCCACGTGTTAATGGCGTCACCATGCAGCCGCTGCATGTGTTAACGAGAGGAGTCTATTCAAAGACACGT
TTGTTTTTTGCCTAGCTCAGAATGTGGCGTTGGCATCGAACCGAAACATAAAACGCAAAACGAACCTTTG
GGCTCGTCAGTATGGGTTTGGGCCTTCAATAGATTCCTTCTATACGGCCCACATATCCACTATTGGCAAC
AAAATTAGAAAAATTTAGGATTTAGTTTTAAAATTTGTTCCGCGACATTATAAAGCTTCGACGAGTCAGT
AATAAACGGCGTCAAAGTGGTTGCAGCCGGCACACACGAGTCGTGTTTATCAACTCAAAGCACAAATACT
TTTCCTCAACCTAAAAATAAGGCAATTAGCCAAAAACAACTTTGCGTGTAAACAACGCTCAATACACGTG
TCATTTTATTATTAGCTATTGCTTCACCGCCTTAGCTTTCTCGTGACCTAGTCGTCCTCGTCTTTTCTTC
TTCTTCTTCTATAAAACAATACCCAAAGACCTCTTCTTCTTCACAATTCAGATTTCAATTTCTCAAAATC
TTAAAAACTTTCTCTCAATTCTCTCTACCGTGATCAAGGTAAATTTCTGTGTTCCTTATTCTCTCAAAAT
CTTCGATTTTGTTTTCGTTCGATCCCAATTTCGTATATGTTCTTTGGTTTAGATTCTGTTAATCTTAGAT
CGAAGTCGATTTTCTGGGTTTGATCGTTAGATATCATCTTAATTCTCGATTAGGGTTTCATAGATATCAT
CCGATTTGTTCAAATAATTTGAGTTTTGTCGAATAATTACTCTTCGATTTGTGATTTCTATCTAGATCTG
GTGTTAGTTTCTAGTTTGTGCGATCGAATTTGTCGATTAATCTGAGTTTTTCTGATTAACAGACTAGAGT
TAACCGGGCTCAGGCCTGGCGCGCCACTAGTGGATCCGATGGTGTCTTCGATTCAATACGCAAACCGCCT
CTCCCCGCGCGTTGGCCGATTCATTAATGCAGCTGGCACGACAGGTTTCCCGACTGGAAAGCGGGCAGTG
AGCGCAACGCAATTAATGTGAGTTAGCTCACTCATTAGGCACCCCAGGCTTTACACTTTATGCTTCCGGC
TCGTATGTTGTGTGGAATTGTGAGCGGATAACAATTTCACACATACTAGAGAAAGAGGAGAAATACTAGA
TGGCTTCCTCCGAGGACGTTATCAAAGAGTTCATGCGTTTCAAAGTTCGTATGGAAGGTTCCGTTAACGG
TCACGAGTTCGAAATCGAAGGTGAAGGTGAAGGTCGTCCGTACGAAGGTACCCAGACCGCTAAACTGAAA
GTTACCAAAGGTGGTCCGCTGCCGTTCGCTTGGGACATCCTGTCCCCGCAGTTCCAGTACGGTTCCAAGG
CTTACGTTAAACACCCGGCTGACATCCCGGACTACCTGAAACTGTCCTTCCCGGAAGGTTTCAAATGGGA
ACGTGTTATGAACTTCGAGGACGGTGGTGTTGTTACCGTTACCCAGGACTCCTCCCTGCAAGACGGTGAG
TTCATCTACAAAGTTAAACTGCGTGGTACCAACTTCCCGTCCGACGGTCCGGTTATGCAGAAAAAAACGA
TGGGTTGGGAAGCATCCACCGAACGTATGTACCCGGAGGACGGTGCTCTGAAAGGTGAAATCAAAATGCG
TCTGAAACTGAAAGACGGTGGTCACTACGACGCTGAAGTTAAAACCACCTACATGGCTAAAAAACCGGTT
CAGCTGCCGGGTGCTTACAAAACCGACATCAAACTGGACATCACCTCCCACAACGAGGACTACACCATCG
TTGAACAGTACGAACGTGCTGAAGGTCGTCACTCCACCGGTGCTTAATAACGCTGATAGTGCTAGTGTAG
ATCGCTACTAGAGCCAGGCATCAAATAAAACGAAAGGCTCAGTCGAAAGACTGGGCCTTTCGTTTTATCT
GTTGTTTGTCGGTGAACGCTCTCTACTAGAGTCACACTGGCTCACCTTCGGGTGGGCCTTTCTGCGTTTA
TAGAAGACACTGGACCCGGGAGTGAGAACCTCTACTTCCAAGGCTCCATGGTGAGCAAGGGCGAGGAGGA
TAACATGGCCATCATCAAGGAGTTCATGCGCTTCAAGGTGCACATGGAGGGCTCCGTGAACGGCCACGAG
TTCGAGATCGAGGGCGAGGGCGAGGGCCGCCCCTACGAGGGCACCCAGACCGCCAAGCTGAAGGTGACCA
AGGGTGGCCCCCTGCCCTTCGCCTGGGACATCCTGTCCCCTCAGTTCATGTACGGCTCCAAGGCCTACGT
GAAGCACCCCGCCGACATCCCCGACTACTTGAAGCTGTCCTTCCCCGAGGGCTTCAAGTGGGAGCGCGTG
ATGAACTTCGAGGACGGCGGCGTGGTGACCGTGACCCAGGACTCCTCCCTGCAGGACGGCGAGTTCATCT
ACAAGGTGAAGCTGCGCGGCACCAACTTCCCCTCCGACGGCCCCGTAATGCAGAAGAAAACGATGGGCTG
GGAGGCCTCCTCCGAGCGGATGTACCCCGAGGACGGCGCCCTGAAGGGCGAGATCAAGCAGAGGCTGAAG
CTGAAGGACGGCGGCCACTACGACGCTGAGGTCAAGACCACCTACAAGGCCAAGAAGCCCGTGCAGCTGC
CCGGCGCCTACAACGTCAACATCAAGTTGGACATCACCTCCCACAACGAGGACTACACCATCGTGGAACA
GTACGAACGCGCCGAGGGCCGCCACTCCACCGGCGGCATGGACGAGCTGTACAAGTAGGAGCTCATATGA
AGATGAAGATGAAATATTTGGTGTGTCAAATAAATAGCTTGTGTGCTTAAGTTTGTGTTTTTTTCTTGGC
TTGTTGTGTTATGAATTTGTGGCTTTTTCTAATATTAAATGAATGTAAGATCTCATTATAATGAATAAAC
AAATGTTTCTATAATCCATTGTGAATGTTTTGTTGGATCTCTTCTGCAGCATATAACTACTGTATGTGCT
ATGGTATGGACTATGGAATATGATTAAAGATAAGGAATTCAGATCGGCTGAGTGGCTCCTTCAACGTTGC
GGTTCTGTCAGTTCCAAACGTAAAACGGCTTGTCCCGCGTCATCGGCGGGGGTCATAACGTGACTCCCTT
AATTCTCCGCTCATGATCAGATTGTCGTTTCCCGCCTTCAGTTTAAACTATCAGTGTTTGACAGGATATA
TTGGCGGGTAAACTAAGTCGCTGTATGTGTTTGTTTGAGATCTCATGTGAGCAAAAGGCCAGCAAAAGGC
CAGGAACCGTAAAAAGGCCGCGTTGCTGGCGTTTTTCCATAGGCTCCGCCCCCCTGACGAGCATCACAAA
AATCGACGCTCAAGTCAGAGGTGGCGAAACCCGACAGGACTATAAAGATACCAGGCGTTTCCCCCTGGAA
GCTCCCTCGTGCGCTCTCCTGTTCCGACCCTGCCGCTTACCGGATACCTGTCCGCCTTTCTCCCTTCGGG
AAGCGTGGCGCTTTCTCATAGCTCACGCTGTAGGTATCTCAGTTCGGTGTAGGTCGTTCGCTCCAAGCTG
GGCTGTGTGCACGAACCCCCCGTTCAGCCCGACCGCTGCGCCTTATCCGGTAACTATCGTCTTGAGTCCA
ACCCGGTAAGACACGACTTATCGCCACTGGCAGCAGCCACTGGTAACAGGATTAGCAGAGCGAGGTATGT
AGGCGGTGCTACAGAGTTCTTGAAGTGGTGGCCTAACTACGGCTACACTAGAAGAACAGTATTTGGTATC
TGCGCTCTGCTGAAGCCAGTTACCTTCGGAAGAAGAGTTGGTAGCTCTTGATCCGGCAAACAAACCACCG
CTGGTAGCGGTGGTTTTTTTGTTTGCAAGCAGCAGATTACGCGCAGAAAAAAAGGATCTCAAGAAGATCC
TTTGATCTTTTCTACGGGGTCTGACGCTCAGTGGAACGAAAACTCACGTTAAGGGATTTTGGTCATGAGA
TTATCAAAAAGGATCTTCACCTAGATCCTTTTAAATTAAAAATGAAGTTTTAAATCAATCTAAAGTATAT
ATGTGTAACATTGGTCTAGTGATTAGAAAAACTCATCGAGCATCAAATGAAACTGCAATTTATTCATATC
AGGATTATCAATACCATATTTTTGAAAAAGCCGTTTCTGTAATGAAGGAGAAAACTCACCGAGGCAGTTC
CATAGGATGGCAAGATCCTGGTATCGGTCTGCGATTCCGACTCGTCCAACATCAATACAACCTATTAATT
TCCCCTCGTCAAAAATAAGGTTATCAAGTGAGAAATCACCATGAGTGACGACTGAATCCGGTGAGAATGG
CAAAAGTTTATGCATTTCTTTCCAGACTTGTTCAACAGGCCAGCCATTACGCTCGTCATCAAAATCACTC
GCATCAACCAAACCGTTATTCATTCGTGATTGCGCCTGAGCGAGACGAAATACGCGATCGCTGTTAAAAG
GACAATTACAAACAGGAATCGAATGCAACCGGCGCAGGAACACTGCCAGCGCATCAACAATATTTTCACC
TGAATCAGGATATTCTTCTAATACCTGGAATGCTGTTTTCCCTGGGATCGCAGTGGTGAGTAACCATGCA
TCATCAGGAGTACGGATAAAATGCTTGATGGTCGGAAGAGGCATAAATTCCGTCAGCCAGTTTAGTCTGA
CCATCTCATCTGTAACATCATTGGCAACGCTACCTTTGCCATGTTTCAGAAACAACTCTGGCGCATCGGG
CTTCCCATACAATCGGTAGATTGTCGCACCTGATTGCCCGACATTATCGCGAGCCCATTTATACCCATAT
AAATCAGCATCCATGTTGGAATTTAATCGCGGCCTTGAGCAAGACGTTTCCCGTTGAATATGGCTCATAA
CACCCCTTGTATTACTGTTTATGTAAGCAGACAGTTTTATTGTTCATGATGATATATTTTTATCTTGTGC
AATGTAACATCAGAGATTTTGAGACACAACGTGGCTTTGTTGAATAAATCGAACTTTTGCTGAGTTGAAG
GATCAGATCACGCATCTTCCCGACAACGCAGACCGTTCCGTGGCAAAGCAAAAGTTCAAAATCACCAACT
GGTCCACCTACAACAA
Features (pLannotate 1.2.2; 18 found; start..end, strand, type, name):
     63..498     +  rep_origin     pSa ori: origin of replication from bacterial plasmid pSa
    625..647     +  misc_feature   LB T-DNA repeat: left border repeat from nopaline C58 T-DNA (truncated)
   1100..1816    -  CDS            EGFP: EGFP is a basic (constitutively fluorescent) green fluorescent protein published in 1996, derived from Aequorea victoria. It is reported to be a rapidly-maturing weak dimer with moderate acid sensitivity.
   1817..2533    -  CDS            OLEO2_BRANA: Experimental evidence at protein level: Swiss-Prot protein existence level 1. May have a structural role to stabilize the lipid body during desiccation of the seed by preventing coalescence of the oil. Probably interacts with both lipid and phospholipid moieties of lipid bodies. May also provide recognition signals for specific lipase anchorage in lipolysis during seedling growth. From Brassica napus (Rape).
   3694..3781    +  CDS            lacI (fragment): lac repressor; lacI; The lac repressor binds to the lac operator to inhibit transcription in E. coli. This inhibition can be relieved by adding lactose or isopropyl-β-D-thiogalactopyranoside (IPTG).
   3794..3815    +  protein_bind   CAP binding site: CAP binding activates transcription in the presence of cAMP. E. coli catabolite activator protein
   3830..3860    +  promoter       lac promoter: promoter for the E. coli lac operon
   3868..3884    +  protein_bind   lac operator: The lac repressor binds to the lac operator to inhibit transcription in E. coli. This inhibition can be relieved by adding lactose or isopropyl-β-D-thiogalactopyranoside (IPTG). lac repressor encoded by lacI
   3920..4594    +  CDS            mRFP1: mRFP1 is a basic (constitutively fluorescent) red fluorescent protein published in 2002, derived from Discosoma sp.. It is reported to be a somewhat slowly-maturing monomer with low acid sensitivity.
   4642..4713    +  terminator     rrnB T1 terminator: transcription terminator T1 from the E. coli rrnB gene
   4729..4756    +  terminator     T7Te terminator: phage T7 early transcription terminator
   4808..5515    +  CDS            mCherry: mCherry is a basic (constitutively fluorescent) red fluorescent protein published in 2004, derived from Discosoma sp.. It is reported to be a very rapidly-maturing monomer with low acid sensitivity.
   5526..5774    +  terminator     HSP terminator: efficient transcription terminator from the Arabidopsis thaliana heat shock protein 18.2 gene (Nagaya et al., 2010)
   5785..5815    -  promoter       NOS promoter (fragment): nopaline synthase promoter
   5939..5963    +  misc_feature   RB T-DNA repeat: right border repeat from nopaline C58 T-DNA
   6054..6642    -  rep_origin     ori: high-copy-number ColE1/pMB1/pBR322/pUC origin of replication
   6813..7628    -  CDS            KanR: aminoglycoside phosphotransferase; aph(3')-Ia; confers resistance to kanamycin in bacteria or G418 (Geneticin®) in eukaryotes
   7813..58      +  CDS            TRA2_ECOLX (fragment) (across the origin): Protein predicted: Swiss-Prot protein existence level 4. Required for transposition of transposon Tn903. From Escherichia coli.
