[The description below was written by a language model from this plasmid's Addgene catalogue record and pLannotate feature annotations shown in this document.]
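Description:
pG20_TEV_mCherry_FG is an empty plant expression backbone of 7,856 bp built on the pGreen2.0 binary vector, intended for making C-terminal TEV-mCherry fusions of a protein of interest. It is propagated in E. coli through a high-copy ColE1/pUC-type origin with kanamycin selection (aph(3')-Ia). It also carries the pSa origin typical of pGreen vectors, which in general supports replication in Agrobacterium when the replicase is supplied in trans by a helper plasmid. Nopaline-type left and right T-DNA border repeats flank the region that would be transferred into the plant genome.

Within the T-DNA there are two functional units. Near the left border, in reverse orientation, lies the FAST-Green marker: an oleosin coding sequence (best matched to a Brassica napus oleosin) fused in frame to EGFP. This fusion targets green fluorescence to seed oil bodies, so transgenic seeds can be picked visually rather than by antibiotic or herbicide selection. The second unit is the cloning and expression site. Here a bacterial cassette of lac promoter/operator, mRFP1 and the rrnB T1 and T7Te terminators sits immediately upstream of the mCherry coding sequence and the Arabidopsis HSP18.2 terminator. This arrangement suggests that the mRFP1 cassette is a placeholder replaced on insertion of a gene, giving a red/white colony screen, although the record does not say so explicitly. The TEV protease site named in the tag is not annotated separately, and neither the plant promoter driving the fusion nor the one driving the oleosin marker is identified in the feature table; a long stretch upstream of the cloning cassette is unannotated.

The associated work describes protease-release purification of tagged proteins from plants, so the cleavable tag presumably allows the fluorescent moiety to be removed from the target protein.
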