Addgene plasmid #240672: pG20_TEV_mCherry_FG
Purpose: (Empty Backbone) Expression plasmid for TEV-mCherry-tagged proteins with FAST-Green transgenic seed selection
Depositing lab: Hans-Henning Kunz. Depositing organization: Ludwig-Maximilians-Universitaet Muenchen (LMU). Publication: Catch & Release-rapid cost-effective protein purification from plants using a DIY GFP-Trap-protease approach. Schwartz S, Engstler C, Muhlbauer S, Windenbach E, Wunder T, Kunz HH, Brandt B. Plant J. 2025 Nov;124(3):e70544. doi: 10.1111/tpj.70544. PubMed 41222448.
Backbone
  Vector backbone: pGreen2.0
  Backbone size (bp): 7856
  Vector type: Plant Expression
  Selectable markers: FAST-Green
  Tag / fusion protein: TEV-mCherry (C terminal on backbone)
Growth in bacteria
  Bacterial resistance: Kanamycin, 50 μg/mL
  Growth temperature: 37°C
  Growth strain: DH5alpha
  Copy number: High Copy
Gene/Insert
  Gene/Insert name: None
  Tag / fusion protein: TEV-mCherry (C terminal on backbone)
Terms and licenses: Academic/Nonprofit Terms; Industry Terms: Not Available to Industry
How to cite: pG20_TEV_mCherry_FG was a gift from Hans-Henning Kunz (Addgene plasmid # 240672 ; http://n2t.net/addgene:240672 ; RRID:Addgene_240672)
